Addgene plasmid #26801: pcDNA3.1-2xFLAG-SREBP-1a
Depositing lab: Timothy Osborne. Depositing organization: Sanford Burnham Prebys Medical Discovery Institute. Publication: Selective coactivator interactions in gene activation by SREBP-1a and -1c. Toth JI, Datta S, Athanikar JN, Freedman LP, Osborne TF. Mol Cell Biol. 2004 Sep . 24(18):8288-300. 10.1128/MCB.24.18.8288-8300.2004 PubMed 15340088.
Backbone
  Vector backbone: pcDNA3.1+
  Backbone manufacturer: Invitrogen
  Backbone size w/o insert (bp): 5400
  Vector type: Mammalian Expression
Growth in bacteria
  Bacterial resistance: Ampicillin, 100 μg/mL
  Growth temperature: 37°C
  Growth strain: DH5alpha
  Copy number: High Copy
Gene/Insert
  Gene/Insert name: SREBP-1a (alt names: SREBP-1; SREBP-1a)
  Species: H. sapiens (human)
  Insert size (bp): 1470
  Entrez Gene: SREBF1 (a.k.a. HMD, IFAP2, SREBP1, bHLHd1)
  Tag / fusion protein: 2xFLAG (N terminal on insert)
  Cloning method: Restriction Enzyme; 5′ cloning site NheI (not destroyed); 3′ cloning site Xba I (not destroyed)
  Sequencing primers: 5′ CMV-F; 3′ BGH-rev
Terms and licenses: Academic/Nonprofit Terms; Industry Terms: Not Available to Industry
How to cite: pcDNA3.1-2xFLAG-SREBP-1a was a gift from Timothy Osborne (Addgene plasmid # 26801 ; http://n2t.net/addgene:26801 ; RRID:Addgene_26801)
