[The description below was written by a language model from this plasmid's Addgene catalogue record and pLannotate feature annotations shown in this document.]
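Description:
pcDNA3.1-2xFLAG-SREBP-1a is a mammalian expression plasmid built on the Invitrogen pcDNA3.1+ backbone, carrying a human SREBF1 (SREBP-1a) insert cloned between NheI and XbaI sites. It is propagated in E. coli as a high-copy plasmid through a ColE1/pUC-type origin and selected with ampicillin via the bla gene. An f1 origin is also present. For selection in mammalian cells, the backbone supplies a neomycin phosphotransferase (neo) cassette driven by the SV40 enhancer/early promoter and terminated by an SV40 polyadenylation signal. The sequenced record is about 6.9 kb, consistent with the stated backbone and insert sizes.

The expression cassette consists of the CMV immediate-early enhancer and promoter, followed by a T7 promoter that could allow in vitro transcription, then two tandem FLAG epitopes fused to the N terminus of the SREBP-1a coding sequence, and finally the bovine growth hormone polyadenylation signal. The feature table annotates the 1,470 bp insert as a fragment of SREBF1, so it encodes only part of the protein. Since the tag is N-terminal, this is probably the amino-terminal portion of this bHLH transcription factor, though the record does not give the exact boundaries. Short hits to an HIV-1 LTR, ble, lacI and the lac promoter region appear to be small backbone fragments rather than functional parts.

The plasmid gives strong constitutive expression of epitope-tagged SREBP-1a in transfected mammalian cells, with the FLAG tags enabling detection or immunoprecipitation. The associated publication concerns selective coactivator interactions in gene activation by SREBP-1a and SREBP-1c.
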