Features (pLannotate 1.2.2; 23 found; start..end, strand, type, name):
    336..764     -  rep_origin     f1 ori (sequence partly withheld): f1 bacteriophage origin of replication; arrow indicates direction of (+) strand synthesis
    785..806     -  promoter       SV40 promoter (fragment): SV40 enhancer and early promoter
    810..1034    -  polyA_signal   bGH poly(A) signal: bovine growth hormone polyadenylation signal
   1064..1095    +  misc_feature   MCS (fragment): pUC18/19 multiple cloning site
   1096..2565    -  CDS            SREBF1 (fragment) (sequence partly withheld): SRBP1_HUMAN - Also known as BHLHD1, SREBP1 From Homo sapiens (Human).
   2611..2634    -  CDS            3xFLAG (fragment): three tandem FLAG® epitope tags
   2635..2658    -  CDS            3xFLAG (fragment): three tandem FLAG® epitope tags
   2688..2706    -  promoter       T7 promoter: promoter for bacteriophage T7 RNA polymerase
   2722..2755    -  LTR            5' LTR (truncated) (fragment): truncated 5' long terminal repeat (LTR) from HIV-1
   2751..2954    -  promoter       CMV promoter: human cytomegalovirus (CMV) immediate early promoter
   2955..3334    -  enhancer       CMV enhancer: human cytomegalovirus immediate early enhancer
   3489..3541    +  misc_feature   bom (fragment): basis of mobility region from pBR322
   3600..3704    +  promoter       AmpR promoter: bla
   3705..4565    +  CDS            AmpR: β-lactamase; bla; confers resistance to ampicillin, carbenicillin, and related antibiotics
   4736..5324    +  rep_origin     ori: high-copy-number ColE1/pMB1/pBR322/pUC origin of replication
   5507..5599    +  CDS            lacI (fragment): lac repressor; lacI; The lac repressor binds to the lac operator to inhibit transcription in E. coli. This inhibition can be relieved by adding lactose or isopropyl-β-D-thiogalactopyranoside (IPTG).
   5612..5633    +  protein_bind   CAP binding site: CAP binding activates transcription in the presence of cAMP. E. coli catabolite activator protein
   5648..5678    +  promoter       lac promoter: promoter for the E. coli lac operon
   5686..5702    +  protein_bind   lac operator: The lac repressor binds to the lac operator to inhibit transcription in E. coli. This inhibition can be relieved by adding lactose or isopropyl-β-D-thiogalactopyranoside (IPTG). lac repressor encoded by lacI
   5775..5896    -  polyA_signal   SV40 poly(A) signal: SV40 polyadenylation signal
   5891..6049    -  CDS            ble (fragment): BLE_KLEPN - Experimental evidence at protein level: Swiss-Prot protein existence level 1. Binding protein with a strong affinity to the bleomycin family of antibiotics. Binds to CL990; an antimitotic-antibiotic compound. From Klebsiella pneumoniae.
   6073..6864    -  CDS            neo: KKA2_KLEPN - Also known as kan, nptII. Experimental evidence at protein level: Swiss-Prot protein existence level 1. Resistance to kanamycin, neomycin, paromomycin, ribostamycin, butirosin and gentamicin B. From Klebsiella pneumoniae.
   6931..322     -  promoter       SV40 promoter (across the origin): SV40 enhancer and early promoter
>Addgene plasmid #26801 | pcDNA3.1-2xFLAG-SREBP-1a | addgene full sequence | sequence record 372936 | Addgene NGS Result
AGCCTAGGCCTCCAAAAAAGCCTCCTCACTACTTCTGGAATAGCTCAGAGGCAGAGGCGGCCTCGGCCTC
TGCATAAATAAAAAAAATTAGTCAGCCATGGGGCGGAGAATGGGCGGAACTGGGCGGAGTTAGGGGCGGG
ATGGGCGGAGTTAGGGGCGGGACTATGGTTGCTGACTAATTGAGATGCATGCTTTGCATACTTCTGCCTG
CTGGGGAGCCTGGGGACTTTCCACACCTGGTTGCTGACTAATTGAGATGCATGCTTTGCATACTTCTGCC
TGCTGGGGAGCCTGGGGACTTTCCACACCCTAACTGACACACATTCCACAGAATTAATTCGCGTTAAATT
TTTGTTAAATCAGCTCATTTTTTAACCAATAGGCCGAAATCGGCAAAATCCCTTATAAATCAAAAGAATA
GACCGAGATAGGGT
[37 nt withheld, positions 435-471]
AAAGAACGTGGACTCCAACGTCAAAGG
[49 nt withheld, positions 499-547]
T
[91 nt withheld, positions 549-639]
G
[124 nt withheld, positions 641-764]
GGGGATACCCCCTAGAGCCCCAGCTGGTTCTTTCCGCCTCAGAAGCCATAGAGCCCACCGCATCCCCAGC
ATGCCTGCTATTGTCTTCCCAATCCTCCCCCTTGCTGTCCTGCCCCACCCCACCCCCCAGAATAGAATGA
CACCTACTCAGACAATGCGATGCAATTTCCTCATTTTATTAGGAAAGGACAGTGGGAGTGGCACCTTCCA
GGGTCAAGGAAGGCACGGGGGAGGGGCAAACAACAGATGGCTGGCAACTAGAAGGCACAGTCGAGGCTGA
TCAGCGGGTTTAAACGGGCCCTCTAGAGTCGACCTGCAGGCATGCAAGCTTCAGGGCCAGGCGGGAGCGG
TCCAGCATGCCCCGGCTGTGCAGAGACGGCCGCTGCTCTGGCTTTGCCTTGCTGTCCTCAAAGACTGGGC
TGTCAGGCTCCGAGTCACTGCCACTGCCACCGCTGCCACTGCCCCTGCTGCCAAGGGACAAGGGGCTGCT
CTGGAAAGGTGAGCCAGCATCCGAGGGGGGTGGGGTCAGTGTGTCCTCCACCTCAGTCTTCACGCCCTCC
ATGAGCACGTCTGTGTTCCCTCCACTGCCACAGGCCGACACCAGATC
[240 nt withheld, positions 1372-1611]
GGCAGAGGCCGGGGCCTTGCTGCCAGCTGCGAGCCGGTTGATAGGCAGCTTCTCCGCATCTACGACCAGT
GGGACTGTTGCCAAGATGGTTCCGCCACTCACCAGGGTCGGCAAAGGCCCTGTCTGCACAGTGGTGCCAG
AGACCAGGGGACTGAGACCTGCCGCCTTCACAGTGGCTCCGTCCGTCTTCATGGCTGTCAGAAGCAGCGA
GTCTGCCTTGATGAAGTGGGGCTGCAGCAGGACCGGGACCTGCTGGATCTGCGAGGTCACAGTGGTCGTT
ACAGGGGCTGCCGTGGGGGCAGCTGTGACTGTCAGTAGCTGCTGGGGGACCACACTCTGGACCTGGGTGT
GCAAGGAGACGGGCGGGACCCCTGGTGGGGAAGCCAGTGGCAGGCCAGGCAGCGGCTGCTGGGTGTTCCC
GGGAGGGCTTCCTGTAGAGAAGCCTCCCGGAGGGCTGGGGTAGCCTAACACAGGGGTGGAGCTGAACTGC
GGTGGGGCTGGGGCTGGGAAGCTCTGTGGCAGGAGGGCCCCTGGCAGGGGCTGTGGGGTGGGGGTCTGCA
GGATGCTCAGTGGCACTGACTCTTCCTTGATACCAGGCCCAGGGGAGAAAGCGGGCATGGACGGGTACAT
CTTCAATGGAGTGGGTGCAGGCTGGGGAGGGGACAGGGGTGAGGGCGCTGCCTGCGGCCCGCTCAGGAAG
GCTTCAAGAGAGGAGCTCAATGTGGCAGGAGGTGGAGACAAGCTGCCTGGGGAGCTGGTATCGGGGCTGG
CAGGGTCTGTGCCCCCTGCCCCACTCCCAGCATAGGGTGGGTCAAATAGGCCAGGGAAGTCACTGTCTTG
GTTGTTGATAAGCTGAAGCATGTCTTCGATGTCGGTCAGCAGCGCCGCGTCCAGATCGCACGGCTCGCCC
AGCGCCTGCTCCAAAGCCGCCTCGCTGAAGGGTGGCTCGTCCATGGATCTGAATTCGCCCGGGCTGGATC
CGAGCTCGGTACCAAGCTTCTTATCGTCGTCATCCTTGTAATCCTTATCGTCGTCATCCTTGTAATCCAT
AGCTCGAGCTAGCCAGCTTGGGTCTCCCTATAGTGAGTCGTATTAATTTCGATAAGCCAGTAAGCAGTGG
GTTCTCTAGTTAGCCAGAGAGCTCTGCTTATATAGACCTCCCACCGTACACGCCTACCGCCCATTTGCGT
CAATGGGGCGGAGTTGTTACGACATTTTGGAAAGTCCCGTTGATTTTGGTGCCAAAACAAACTCCCATTG
ACGTCAATGGGGTGGAGACTTGGAAATCCCCGTGAGTCAAACCGCTATCCACGCCCATTGATGTACTGCC
AAAACCGCATCACCATGGTAATAGCGATGACTAATACGTAGATGTACTGCCAAGTAGGAAAGTCCCATAA
GGTCATGTACTGGGCATAATGCCAGGCGGGCCATTTACCGTCATTGACGTCAATAGGGGGCGTACTTGGC
ATATGATACACTTGATGTACTGCCAAGTGGGCAGTTTACCGTAAATACTCCACCCATTGACGTCAATGGA
AAGTCCCTATTGGCGTTACTATGGGAACATACGTCATTATTGACGTCAATGGGCGGGGGTCGTTGGGCGG
TCAGCCAGGCGGGCCATTTACCGTAAGTTATGTAACGCGGAACTCCATATATGGGCTATGAACTAATGAC
CCCGTAATTGATTACTATTAATAACTAGTCAATAATCAATGTCAACGCGTATATCTGGCCCGTACATCGC
GAAGCAGCGCAAAACGCCTAACCCTAAGCAGATTCTTCATGCAATTGTCGGTCAAGCCTTGCCTTGTTGT
AGCTTAAATTTTGCTCGCGCACTACTCAGCGACCTCCAACACACAAGCAGGGAGCAGATACTGGCTTAAC
TATGCGGCATCAGAGCAGATTGTACTGAGAGTGCACCATAGGGGATCGGGAGATCTCCCGATCCGTCGAC
GTCAGGTGGCACTTTTCGGGGAAATGTGCGCGGAACCCCTATTTGTTTATTTTTCTAAATACATTCAAAT
ATGTATCCGCTCATGAGACAATAACCCTGATAAATGCTTCAATAATATTGAAAAAGGAAGAGTATGAGTA
TTCAACATTTCCGTGTCGCCCTTATTCCCTTTTTTGCGGCATTTTGCCTTCCTGTTTTTGCTCACCCAGA
AACGCTGGTGAAAGTAAAAGATGCTGAAGATCAGTTGGGTGCACGAGTGGGTTACATCGAACTGGATCTC
AACAGCGGTAAGATCCTTGAGAGTTTTCGCCCCGAAGAACGTTTTCCAATGATGAGCACTTTTAAAGTTC
TGCTATGTGGCGCGGTATTATCCCGTATTGACGCCGGGCAAGAGCAACTCGGTCGCCGCATACACTATTC
TCAGAATGACTTGGTTGAGTACTCACCAGTCACAGAAAAGCATCTTACGGATGGCATGACAGTAAGAGAA
TTATGCAGTGCTGCCATAACCATGAGTGATAACACTGCGGCCAACTTACTTCTGACAACGATCGGAGGAC
CGAAGGAGCTAACCGCTTTTTTGCACAACATGGGGGATCATGTAACTCGCCTTGATCGTTGGGAACCGGA
GCTGAATGAAGCCATACCAAACGACGAGCGTGACACCACGATGCCTGTAGCAATGGCAACAACGTTGCGC
AAACTATTAACTGGCGAACTACTTACTCTAGCTTCCCGGCAACAATTAATAGACTGGATGGAGGCGGATA
AAGTTGCAGGACCACTTCTGCGCTCGGCCCTTCCGGCTGGCTGGTTTATTGCTGATAAATCTGGAGCCGG
TGAGCGTGGGTCTCGCGGTATCATTGCAGCACTGGGGCCAGATGGTAAGCCCTCCCGTATCGTAGTTATC
TACACGACGGGGAGTCAGGCAACTATGGATGAACGAAATAGACAGATCGCTGAGATAGGTGCCTCACTGA
TTAAGCATTGGTAACTGTCAGACCAAGTTTACTCATATATACTTTAGATTGATTTAAAACTTCATTTTTA
ATTTAAAAGGATCTAGGTGAAGATCCTTTTTGATAATCTCATGACCAAAATCCCTTAACGTGAGTTTTCG
TTCCACTGAGCGTCAGACCCCGTAGAAAAGATCAAAGGATCTTCTTGAGATCCTTTTTTTCTGCGCGTAA
TCTGCTGCTTGCAAACAAAAAAACCACCGCTACCAGCGGTGGTTTGTTTGCCGGATCAAGAGCTACCAAC
TCTTTTTCCGAAGGTAACTGGCTTCAGCAGAGCGCAGATACCAAATACTGTTCTTCTAGTGTAGCCGTAG
TTAGGCCACCACTTCAAGAACTCTGTAGCACCGCCTACATACCTCGCTCTGCTAATCCTGTTACCAGTGG
CTGCTGCCAGTGGCGATAAGTCGTGTCTTACCGGGTTGGACTCAAGACGATAGTTACCGGATAAGGCGCA
GCGGTCGGGCTGAACGGGGGGTTCGTGCACACAGCCCAGCTTGGAGCGAACGACCTACACCGAACTGAGA
TACCTACAGCGTGAGCTATGAGAAAGCGCCACGCTTCCCGAAGGGAGAAAGGCGGACAGGTATCCGGTAA
GCGGCAGGGTCGGAACAGGAGAGCGCACGAGGGAGCTTCCAGGGGGAAACGCCTGGTATCTTTATAGTCC
TGTCGGGTTTCGCCACCTCTGACTTGAGCGTCGATTTTTGTGATGCTCGTCAGGGGGGCGGAGCCTATGG
AAAAACGCCAGCAACGCGGCCTTTTTACGGTTCCTGGCCTTTTGCTGGCCTTTTGCTCACATGTTCTTTC
CTGCGTTATCCCCTGATTCTGTGGATAACCGTATTACCGCCTTTGAGTGAGCTGATACCGCTCGCCGCAG
CCGAACGACCGAGCGCAGCGAGTCAGTGAGCGAGGAAGCGGAAGAGCGCCCAATACGCAAACCGCCTCTC
CCCGCGCGTTGGCCGATTCATTAATGCAGCTGGCACGACAGGTTTCCCGACTGGAAAGCGGGCAGTGAGC
GCAACGCAATTAATGTGAGTTAGCTCACTCATTAGGCACCCCAGGCTTTACACTTTATGCTTCCGGCTCG
TATGTTGTGTGGAATTGTGAGCGGATAACAATTTCACACAGGAAACAGCTATGACCATGATTACGCCAAG
CTCTAGCTAGAGGTCGACGGTATACAGACATGATAAGATACATTGATGAGTTTGGACAAACCACAACTAG
AATGCAGTGAAAAAAATGCTTTATTTGTGAAATTTGTGATGCTATTGCTTTATTTGTAACCATTATAAGC
TGCAATAAACAAGTTGGGGTGGGCGAAGAACTCCAGCATGAGATCCCCGCGCTGGAGGATCATCCAGCCG
GCGTCCCGGAAAACGATTCCGAAGCCCAACCTTTCATAGAAGGCGGCGGTGGAATCGAAATCTCGTGATG
GCAGGTTGGGCGTCGCTTGGTCGGTCATTTCGAACCCCAGAGTCCCGCTCAGAAGAACTCGTCAAGAAGG
CGATAGAAGGCGATGCGCTGCGAATCGGGAGCGGCGATACCGTAAAGCACGAGGAAGCGGTCAGCCCATT
CGCCGCCAAGCTCTTCAGCAATATCACGGGTAGCCAACGCTATGTCCTGATAGCGGTCCGCCACACCCAG
CCGGCCACAGTCGATGAATCCAGAAAAGCGGCCATTTTCCACCATGATATTCGGCAAGCAGGCATCGCCA
TGGGTCACGACGAGATCCTCGCCGTCGGGCATGCGCGCCTTGAGCCTGGCGAACAGTTCGGCTGGCGCGA
GCCCCTGATGCTCTTCGTCCAGATCATCCTGATCGACAAGACCGGCTTCCATCCGAGTACGTGCTCGCTC
GATGCGATGTTTCGCTTGGTGGTCGAATGGGCAGGTAGCCGGATCAAGCGTATGCAGCCGCCGCATTGCA
TCAGCCATGATGGATACTTTCTCGGCAGGAGCAAGGTGAGATGACAGGAGATCCTGCCCCGGCACTTCGC
CCAATAGCAGCCAGTCCCTTCCCGCTTCAGTGACAACGTCGAGCACAGCTGCGCAAGGAACGCCCGTCGT
GGCCAGCCACGATAGCCGCGCTGCCTCGTCCTGCAGTTCATTCAGGGCACCGGACAGGTCGGTCTTGACA
AAAAGAACCGGGCGCCCCTGCGCTGACAGCCGGAACACGGCGGCATCAGAGCAGCCGATTGTCTGTTGTG
CCCAGTCATAGCCGAATAGCCTCTCCACCCAAGCGGCCGGAGAACCTGCGTGCAATCCATCTTGTTCAAT
CATGCGAAACGATCCTCATCCTGTCTCTTGATCAGATCCGAAAATGGATATACAAGCTCCCGGGAGCTTT
TTGCAAA
