>Addgene plasmid #26801 | pcDNA3.1-2xFLAG-SREBP-1a | addgene partial sequence | sequence record 132884 | CMV-F 5'-CGCAAATGGGCGGTAGGCGTG-3'
ACTAGAGAACCCACTGCTTACTGGCTTATCGAAATTAATACGACTCACTATAGGGAGACCCAAGCTGGCT
AGCTCGAGCTATGGATTACAAGGATGACGACGATAAGGATTACAAGGATGACGACGATAAGAAGCTTGGT
ACCGAGCTCGGATCCAGCCCGGGCGAATTCAGATCCATGGACGAGCCACCCTTCAGCGAGGCGGCTTTGG
AGCAGGCGCTGGGCGAGCCGTGCGATCTGGACGCGGCGCTGCTGACCGACATCGAAGACATGCTTCAGCT
TATCAACAACCAAGACAGTGACTTCCCTGGCCTATTTGACCCACCCTATGCTGGGAGTGGGGCAGGGGGC
ACAGACCCTGCCAGCCCCGATACCAGCTCCCCAGGCAGCTTGTCTCCACCTCCTGCCACATTGAGCTCCT
CTCTTGAAGCCTTCCTGAGCGGGCCGCAGGCAGCGCCCTCACCCCTGTCCCCTCCCCAGCCTGCACCCAC
TCCATTGAAGATGTACCCGTCCATGCCCGCTTTCTCCCCTGGGCCTGGTATCAAGGAAGAGTCAGTGCCA
CTGAGCATCCTGCAGACCCCCACCCCACAGCCCCTGCCAGGGGCCCTCCTGCCACAGAGCTTCCCAGCCC
CAGCCCCACCGCAGTTCAGCTCCACCCCTGTGTTAGGCTACCCCAGCCCTCCGGGAGGCTTCTCTACAGG
AAGCCCTCCCGGGAACACCCAGCAGCCGCTGCCTGGCCTGCCACTGGCTTCCCCACCAGGGGTCCCGCCC
GTCTCCTTGCACACCCAGGTCCAGAGTGTGGTCCCCCAGCAGCTACTGACAGTCACAGCTGCCCCCACGG
CAGCCCCTGTAACGACCACTGTGACCTCGCAGATCCAGCAGGTCCCGGTCCTGCTGCAGCCCCACTTCAT
CAAGGCAGACTCGCTGCTTCTGACAGCCATGAA
