>Addgene plasmid #26801 | pcDNA3.1-2xFLAG-SREBP-1a | addgene partial sequence | sequence record 132887 | BGH-rev 5'-TAGAAGGCACAGTCGAGG-3'
TCGACCTGCAGGCATGCAAGCTTCAGGGCCAGGCGGGAGCGGTCCAGCATGCCCCGGCTGTGCAGAGACG
GCCGCTGCTCTGGCTTTGCCTTGCTGTCCTCAAAGACTGGGCTGTCAGGCTCCGAGTCACTGCCACTGCC
ACCGCTGCCACTGCCCCTGCTGCCAAGGGACAAGGGGCTGCTCTGGAAAGGTGAGCCAGCATCCGAGGGG
GGTGGGGTCAGTGTGTCCTCCACCTCAGTCTTCACGCCCTCCATGAGCACGTCTGTGTTCCCTCCACTGC
CACAGGCCGACACCAGATC
[240 nt withheld, positions 300-539]
GGCAGAGGCCGGGGCCTTGCTGCCAGCTGCGAGCCGGTTGATAGGCAGCTTCTCCGCATCTACGACCAGT
GGGACTGTTGCCAAGATGGTTCCGCCACTCACCAGGGTCGGCAAAGGCCCTGTCTGCACAGTGGTGCCAG
AGACCAGGGGACTGAGACCTGCCGCCTTCACAGTGGCTCCGTCCGTCTTCATGGCTGTCAGAAGCAGCGA
GTCTGCCTTGATGAAGTGGGGCTGCAGCAGGACCGGGACCTGCTGGATCTGCGAGGTCACAGTGGTCGTT
ACAGGGGCTGCCGTGGGGGCAGCTGTGACTGTCAGTAGCTGCTGGGG
